>Addgene plasmid #59139 | pENTR-JNKKTRClover | depositor full sequence | sequence record 91623 | pENTR-JNKKTRClover sequence 3133 bps
CTTTCCTGCGTTATCCCCTGATTCTGTGGATAACCGTATTACCGCTAGCATGGATCTCGGGGACGTCTAA
CTACTAAGCGAGAGTAGGGAACTGCCAGGCATCAAATAAAACGAAAGGCTCAGTCGGAAGACTGGGCCTT
TCGTTTTATCTGTTGTTTGTCGGTGAACGCTCTCCTGAGTAGGACAAATCCGCCGGGAGCGGATTTGAAC
GTTGTGAAGCAACGGCCCGGAGGGTGGCGGGCAGGACGCCCGCCATAAACTGCCAGGCATCAAACTAAGC
AGAAGGCCATCCTGACGGATGGCCTTTTTGCGTTTCTACAAACTCTTCCTGTTAGTTAGTTACTTAAGCT
CGGGCCCCAAATAATGATTTTATTTTGACTGATAGTGACCTGTTCGTTGCAACAAATTGATAAGCAATGC
TTTTTTATAATGCCAACTTTGTACAAAAAAGCAGGCTCCACCATGAGTAACCCTAAGATCCTAAAACAGA
GCATGACCTTGAACCTGGCCGACCCGGTGGGCAGTCTGAAGCCGCACCTCCGCGCCAAGCGCTCGGCCGG
TCTCAACGAAGACGAGTCGCCATCTAAGAAGCTGGCGTCGCCGGAGGTGTCGTCAAGGCTGGAGCGCCTG
ACCCTCCAGTCCAGCACTAGTATGGTGAGCAAGGGCGAGGAGCTGTTCACCGGGGTGGTGCCCATCCTGG
TCGAGCTGGACGGCGACGTAAACGGCCACAAGTTCAGCGTCCGCGGCGAGGGCGAGGGCGATGCCACCAA
CGGCAAGCTGACCCTGAAGTTCATCTGCACCACCGGCAAGCTGCCCGTGCCCTGGCCCACCCTCGTGACC
ACCTTCGGCTACGGCGTGGCCTGCTTCAGCCGCTACCCCGACCACATGAAGCAGCACGACTTCTTCAAGT
CCGCCATGCCCGAAGGCTACGTCCAGGAGCGCACCATCTCTTTCAAGGACGACGGTACCTACAAGACCCG
CGCCGAGGTGAAGTTCGAGGGCGACACCCTGGTGAACCGCATCGAGCTGAAGGGCATCGACTTCAAGGAG
GACGGCAACATCCTGGGGCACAAGCTGGAGTACAACTTCAACAGCCACAACGTCTATATCACGGCCGACA
AGCAGAAGAACGGCATCAAGGCTAACTTCAAGATCCGCCACAACGTTGAGGACGGCAGCGTGCAGCTCGC
CGACCACTACCAGCAGAACACCCCCATCGGCGACGGCCCCGTGCTGCTGCCCGACAACCACTACCTGAGC
CATCAGTCCGCCCTGAGCAAAGACCCCAACGAGAAGCGCGATCACATGGTCCTGCTGGAGTTCGTGACCG
CCGCCTAAGCGGCCGCACTCGAGATATCTAGACCCAGCTTTCTTGTACAAAGTTGGCATTATAAGAAAGC
ATTGCTTATCAATTTGTTGCAACGAACAGGTCACTATCAGTCAAAATAAAATCATTATTTGCCATCCAGC
TGCAGCTCTGGCCCGTGTCTCAAAATCTCTGATGTTACATTGCACAAGATAAAAATATATCATCATGAAC
AATAAAACTGTCTGCTTACATAAACAGTAATACAAGGGGTGTTATGAGCCATATTCAACGGGAAACGTCG
AGGCCGCGATTAAATTCCAACATGGATGCTGATTTATATGGGTATAAATGGGCTCGCGATAATGTCGGGC
AATCAGGTGCGACAATCTATCGCTTGTATGGGAAGCCCGATGCGCCAGAGTTGTTTCTGAAACATGGCAA
AGGTAGCGTTGCCAATGATGTTACAGATGAGATGGTCAGACTAAACTGGCTGACGGAATTTATGCCTCTT
CCGACCATCAAGCATTTTATCCGTACTCCTGATGATGCATGGTTACTCACCACTGCGATCCCCGGAAAAA
CAGCATTCCAGGTATTAGAAGAATATCCTGATTCAGGTGAAAATATTGTTGATGCGCTGGCAGTGTCCCT
GCGCCGGTTGCATTCGATTCCTGTTTGTAATTGTCCTTTTAACAGCGATCGCGTATTTCGTCTCGCTCAG
GCGCAATCACGAATGAATAACGGTTTGGTTGATGCGAGTGATTTTGATGACGAGCGTAATGGCTGGCCTG
TTGAACAAGTCTGGAAAGAAATGCATAAACTTTTGCCATTCTCACCGGATTCAGTCGTCACTCATGGTGA
TTTCTCACTTGATAACCTTATTTTTGACGAGGGGAAATTAATAGGTTGTATTGATGTTGGACGAGTCGGA
ATCGCAGACCGATACCAGGATCTTGCCATCCTATGGAACTGCCTCGGTGAGTTTTCTCCTTCATTACAGA
AACGGCTTTTTCAAAAATATGGTATTGATAATCCTGATATGAATAAATTGCAGTTTCATTTGATGCTCGA
TGAGTTTTTCTAATCAGAATTGGTTAATTGGTTGTAACATTATTCAGATTGGGCCCCGTTCCACTGAGCG
TCAGACCCGGTAGAAAAGATCAAAGGATCTTCTTGAGATCCTTTTTTTCTGCGCGTAATCTGCTGCTTGC
AAACAAAAAAACCACCGCTACCAGCGGTGGTTTGTTTGCCGGATCAAGAGCTACCAACTCTTTTTCCGAA
GGTAACTGGCTTCAGCAGAGCGCAGATACCAAATACTGTTCTTCTAGTGTAGCCGTAGTTAGGCCACCAC
TTCAAGAACTCTGTAGCACCGCCTACATACCTCGCTCTGCTAATCCTGTTACCAGTGGCTGCTGCCAGTG
GCGATAAGTCGTGTCTTACCGGGTTGGACTCAAGACGATAGTTACCGGATAAGGCGCAGCGGTCGGGCTG
AACGGGGGGTTCGTGCACACAGCCCAGCTTGGAGCGAACGACCTACACCGAACTGAGATACCTACAGCGT
GAGCTATGAGAAAGCGCCACGCTTCCCGAAGGGAGAAAGGCGGACAGGTATCCGGTAAGCGGCAGGGTCG
GAACAGGAGAGCGCACGAGGGAGCTTCCAGGGGGAAACGCCTGGTATCTTTATAGTCCTGTCGGGTTTCG
CCACCTCTGACTTGAGCGTCGATTTTTGTGATGCTCGTCAGGGGGGCGGAGCCTATGGAAAAACGCCAGC
AACGCGGCCTTTTTACGGTTCCTGGCCTTTTGCTGGCCTTTTGCTCACATGTT
Features (pLannotate 1.2.2; 9 found; start..end, strand, type, name):
      1..46      +  rep_origin     RSF ori (fragment): Plasmids containing the RSF 1030 origin of replication can be propagated in E. coli cells that contain additional plasmids with compatible origins.
    106..149     -  terminator     rrnB T1 terminator: Escherichia coli rrnB; transcription terminator T1 from the E. coli rrnB gene
    281..308     +  terminator     rrnB T2 terminator: transcription terminator T2 from the E. coli rrnB gene
    358..457     +  protein_bind   attL1: mutant version of attL; recombination site for the Gateway® LR reaction LR Clonase™
    466..645     +  CDS            JUN (fragment): JUN_HUMAN - Experimental evidence at protein level: Swiss-Prot protein existence level 1. Transcription factor that recognizes and binds to the enhancer heptamer motif 5'-TGA[CG]TCA-3' (PubMed:10995748, PubMed:22083952). Promotes activity of NR5A1 when phosphorylated by HIPK3 leading to increased steroidogenic gene expression upon cAMP signaling pathway stimulation (PubMed:17210646). Involved in activated KRAS-mediated transcriptional activation of USP28 in colorectal cancer (CRC) cells (PubMed:24623306). Binds to the USP28 promoter in colorectal cancer (CRC) cells (PubMed:24623306). From Homo
    652..1335    +  CDS            Clover: Clover is a basic (constitutively fluorescent) green/yellow fluorescent protein published in 2012, derived from Aequorea victoria. It is reported to be a rapidly-maturing weak dimer with high acid sensitivity.
   1362..1461    -  protein_bind   attL2: mutant version of attL; recombination site for the Gateway® LR reaction LR Clonase™
   1584..2393    +  CDS            KanR: aminoglycoside phosphotransferase; aph(3')-Ia; confers resistance to kanamycin in bacteria or G418 (Geneticin®) in eukaryotes
   2483..3071    +  rep_origin     ori: high-copy-number ColE1/pMB1/pBR322/pUC origin of replication
