[The description below was written by a language model from this plasmid's Addgene catalogue record and pLannotate feature annotations shown in this document.]
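Description:
pENTR-JNKKTRClover is a Gateway entry clone built on the pENTR backbone, about 3.1 kb in size, that carries a promoterless open reading frame for a JNK kinase translocation reporter (KTR) fused to the green/yellow fluorescent protein Clover. It is maintained in E. coli through a high-copy ColE1/pUC-type origin and selected with kanamycin via the aph(3')-Ia gene. The annotation also picks up a very short RSF origin fragment, which is probably just a partial match and not a functional second origin. The rrnB T1 and T2 transcription terminators sit upstream of the cloning region, a standard entry-vector arrangement that insulates the insert from read-through transcription in bacteria.

The payload, listed as 876 bp and assembled by Gibson cloning, lies between attL1 and attL2. The annotation shows a fragment derived from human JUN, a well-known JNK substrate, followed directly by the Clover coding sequence. In the KTR design, a kinase substrate and docking segment is joined to phosphorylation-sensitive nuclear localisation and export signals. Kinase activity therefore shifts the fluorescent fusion between nucleus and cytoplasm, and JNK activity can be read as a localisation ratio in live single cells. The feature table does not annotate those localisation elements individually.

No eukaryotic promoter is annotated, so the plasmid does not itself express the reporter in mammalian cells. Instead it serves as a donor for LR Clonase recombination, which moves the JNK KTR-Clover ORF into a destination vector of choice, such as an expression or viral vector, for live-cell imaging of JNK signalling.
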