Addgene plasmid #59139: pENTR-JNKKTRClover
Purpose: ORF encoding JNK KTR mClover flanked by Gateway sequences
Depositing lab: Markus Covert. Depositing organization: Stanford University. Publication: High-sensitivity measurements of multiple kinase activities in live single cells. Regot S, Hughey JJ, Bajar BT, Carrasco S, Covert MW. Cell. 2014 Jun 19;157(7):1724-34. doi: 10.1016/j.cell.2014.04.039. PubMed 24949979.
Backbone
  Vector backbone: pENTR
Growth in bacteria
  Bacterial resistance: Kanamycin, 50 μg/mL
  Growth temperature: 37°C
  Growth strain: DH5alpha
  Copy number: Unknown
Gene/Insert
  Gene/Insert name: JNK Kinase Translocation Reporter
  Species: H. sapiens (human), M. musculus (mouse)
  Insert size (bp): 876
  Entrez Gene: MAPK8 (a.k.a. JNK, JNK-46, JNK1, JNK1A2, JNK21B1/2, PRKM8, SAPK1, SAPK1c)
  Cloning method: Gibson Cloning
  Sequencing primers: 5′ CCTTTTTGCGTTTCTACA
Terms and licenses: Academic/Nonprofit Terms; Industry Terms: Not Available to Industry
How to cite: pENTR-JNKKTRClover was a gift from Markus Covert (Addgene plasmid # 59139 ; http://n2t.net/addgene:59139 ; RRID:Addgene_59139)
