>Addgene plasmid #59139 | pENTR-JNKKTRClover | addgene partial sequence | sequence record 95664 | Kan-R 5'-ATCGCGAGCCCATTTATACC-3'
CATCCATGTTGGAATTTAATCGCGGCCTCGACGTTTCCCGTTGAATATGGCTCATAACACCCCTTGTATT
ACTGTTTATGTAAGCAGACAGTTTTATTGTTCATGATGATATATTTTTATCTTGTGCAATGTAACATCAG
AGATTTTGAGACACGGGCCAGAGCTGCAGCTGGATGGCAAATAATGATTTTATTTTGACTGATAGTGACC
TGTTCGTTGCAACAAATTGATAAGCAATGCTTTCTTATAATGCCAACTTTGTACAAGAAAGCTGGGTCTA
GATATCTCGAGTGCGGCCGCTTAGGCGGCGGTCACGAACTCCAGCAGGACCATGTGATCGCGCTTCTCGT
TGGGGTCTTTGCTCAGGGCGGACTGATGGCTCA
