>Addgene plasmid #59139 | pENTR-JNKKTRClover | addgene partial sequence | sequence record 96495 | EXFP-internal-R 5'-GAACTCCAGCAGGACCATGT-3'
TTGCTCAGGGCGGACTGATGGCTCAGGTAGTGGTTGTCGGGCAGCAGCACGGGGCCGTCGCCGATGGGGG
TGTTCTGCTGGTAGTGGTCGGCGAGCTGCACGCTGCCGTCCTCAACGTTGTGGCGGATCTTGAAGTTAGC
CTTGATGCCGTTCTTCTGCTTGTCGGCCGTGATATAGACGTTGTGGCTGTTGAAGTTGTACTCCAGCTTG
TGCCCCAGGATGTTGCCGTCCTCCTTGAAGTCGATGCCCTTCAGCTCGATGCGGTTCACCAGGGTGTCGC
CCTCGAACTTCACCTCGGCGCGGGTCTTGTAGGTACCGTCGTCCTTGAAAGAGATGGTGCGCTCCTGGAC
GTAGCCTTCGGGCATGGCGGACTTGAAGAAGTCGTGCTGCTTCATGTGGTCGGGGTAGCGGCTGAAGCAG
GCCACGCCGTAGCCGAAGGTGGTCACGAGGGTGGGCCAGGGCACGGGCAGCTTGCCGGTGGTGCAGATGA
ACTTCAGGGTCAGCTTGCCGTTGGTGGCATCGCCCTCGCCCTCGCCGCGGACGCTGAACTTGTGGCCGTT
TACGTCGCCGTCCAGCTCGACCAGGATGGGCACAACCCCGGTGAACAGCTCCTCGCCCTTGCTCACCATA
CTAGTGCTGGACTGGAGGGTCAGGCGCTCCAGCCTTGACGACACCTCCGGCGACGCCAGCTTCTTAGATG
GCGACTCGTCTTCGTTGAGACCGGCCGAGCGCTTG
