>Addgene plasmid #59139 | pENTR-JNKKTRClover | addgene partial sequence | sequence record 96496 | EGFP-N 5'-CGTCGCCGTCCAGCTCGACCAG-3'
GTGAACAGCTCCTCGCCCTTGCTCACCATACTAGTGCTGGACTGGAGGGTCAGGCGCTCCAGCCTTGACG
ACACCTCCGGCGACGCCAGCTTCTTAGATGGCGACTCGTCTTCGTTGAGACCGGCCGAGCGCTTGGCGCG
GAGGTGCGGCTTCAGACTGCCCACCGGGTCGGCCAGGTTCAAGGTCATGCTCTGTTTTAGGATCTTAGGG
TTACTCATGGTGGAGCCTGCTTTTTTGTACAAAGTTGGCATTATAAAAAAGCATTGCTTATCAATTTGTT
GCAACGAACAGGTCACTATCAGTCAAAATAAAATCATTATTTGGGGCCCGAGCTTAAGTAACTAACTAAC
AGGAAGAGTTTGTAGAAACGCAAAAAGGCCATCCGTCA
