>Addgene plasmid #59139 | pENTR-JNKKTRClover | addgene partial sequence | sequence record 96497 | pENTR-F 5'-CTACAAACTCTTCCTGTTAGTTAG-3'
GGGCCCCAAATAATGATTTTATTTTGACTGATAGTGACCTGTTCGTTGCAACAAATTGATAAGCAATGCT
TTTTTATAATGCCAACTTTGTACAAAAAAGCAGGCTCCACCATGAGTAACCCTAAGATCCTAAAACAGAG
CATGACCTTGAACCTGGCCGACCCGGTGGGCAGTCTGAAGCCGCACCTCCGCGCCAAGCGCTCGGCCGGT
CTCAACGAAGACGAGTCGCCATCTAAGAAGCTGGCGTCGCCGGAGGTGTCGTCAAGGCTGGAGCGCCTGA
CCCTCCAGTCCAGCACTAGTATGGTGAGCAAGGGCGAGGAGCTGTTCACCGGGGTTGTGCCCATCCTGGT
CGAGCTGGACGGCGACGTAAACGGCCACAAGTTCAGCGTCCGCGGCGAGGGCGAGGGCGATGCCACCAAC
GGCAAGCTGACCCTGAAGTTCATCTGCACCACCGGCAAGCTGCCCGTGCCCTGGCCCACCCTCGTGACCA
CCTTCGGCTACGGCGTGGCCTGCTTCAGCCGCTACCCCGACCACATGAAGCAGCACGACTTCTTCAAGTC
CGCCATGCCCGAAGGCTACGTCCAGGAGCGCACCATCTCTTTCAAGGACGACGGTACCTACAAGACCCGC
GCCGAGGTGAAGTTCGAGGGCGACACCCTGGTGAACCGCATCGAGCTGAAGGGCATCGACTTCAAGGAGG
ACGGCAACATCCTGGGGCACAAGCTGGAGTACAACTTCAACAGCCACAACGTCTATATCACGGCCGACAA
GCAGAAGAACGGCATCA
